>Addgene plasmid #68614 | pMpGWB223 | depositor full sequence | sequence record 122042 | pMpGWB223 sequence 12947 bps
TTTCACGCCCTTTTAAATATCCGATTATTCTAATAAACGCTCTTTTCTCTTAGGTTTACCCGCCAATATA
TCCTGTCAAACACTGATAGTTTAAACTGAAGGCGGGAAACGACAATCTGATCCAAGCTCAAGCTGCTCTA
GCATTCGCCATTCAGGCTGCGCAACTGTTGGGAAGGGCGATCGGTGCGGGCCTCTTCGCTATTACGCCAG
CTGGCGAAAGGGGGATGTGCTGCAAGGCGATTAAGTTGGGTAACGCCAGGGTTTTCCCAGTCACGACGTT
GTAAAACGACGGCCAGTGCCAAGCTTGGGTCTAGAGTTATCAACAAGTTTGTACAAAAAAGCTGAACGAG
AAACGTAAAATGATATAAATATCAATATATTAAATTAGATTTTGCATAAAAAACAGACTACATAATACTG
TAAAACACAACATATCCAGTCACTATGGCGGCCCCTCGAGGGGCCGCATTAGGCACCCCAGGCTTTACAC
TTTATGCTTCCGGCTCGTATAATGTGTGGATTTTGAGTTAGGATCCGGCGAGATTTTCAGGAGCTAAGGA
AGCTAAAATGGAGAAAAAAATCACTGGATATACCACCGTTGATATATCCCAATGGCATCGTAAAGAACAT
TTTGAGGCATTTCAGTCAGTTGCTCAATGTACCTATAACCAGACCGTTCAGCTGGATATTACGGCCTTTT
TAAAGACCGTAAAGAAAAATAAGCACAAGTTTTATCCGGCCTTTATTCACATTCTTGCCCGCCTGATGAA
TGCTCATCCGGAATTCCGTATGGCAATGAAAGACGGTGAGCTGGTGATATGGGATAGTGTTCACCCTTGT
TACACCGTTTTCCATGAGCAAACTGAAACGTTTTCATCGCTCTGGAGTGAATACCACGACGATTTCCGGC
AGTTTCTACACATATATTCGCAAGATGTGGCGTGTTACGGTGAAAACCTGGCCTATTTCCCTAAAGGGTT
TATTGAGAATATGTTTTTCGTCTCAGCCAATCCCTGGGTGAGTTTCACCAGTTTTGATTTAAACGTGGCC
AATATGGACAACTTCTTCGCCCCCGTTTTCACCATGGGCAAATATTATACGCAAGGCGACAAGGTGCTGA
TGCCGCTGGCGATTCAGGTTCATCATGCCGTCTGTGATGGCTTCCATGTCGGCAGAATGCTTAATGAATT
ACAACAGTACTGCGATGAGTGGCAGGGCGGGGCGTAAACGCGTGGATCCGGCTTACTAAAAGCCAGATAA
CAGTATGCGTATTTGCGCGCTGATTTTTGCGGTATAAGAATATATACTGATATGTATACCCGAAGTATGT
CAAAAAGAGGTGTGCTATGAAGCAGCGTATTACAGTGACAGTTGACAGCGACAGCTATCAGTTGCTCAAG
GCATATATGATGTCAATATCTCCGGTCTGGTAAGCACAACCATGCAGAATGAAGCCCGTCGTCTGCGTGC
CGAACGCTGGAAAGCGGAAAATCAGGAAGGGATGGCTGAGGTCGCCCGGTTTATTGAAATGAACGGCTCT
TTTGCTGACGAGAACAGGGACTGGTGAAATGCAGTTTAAGGTTTACACCTATAAAAGAGAGAGCCGTTAT
CGTCTGTTTGTGGATGTACAGAGTGATATTATTGACACGCCCGGGCGACGGATGGTGATCCCCCTGGCCA
GTGCACGTCTGCTGTCAGATAAAGTCTCCCGTGAACTTTACCCGGTGGTGCATATCGGGGATGAAAGCTG
GCGCATGATGACCACCGATATGGCCAGTGTGCCGGTCTCCGTTATCGGGGAAGAAGTGGCTGATCTCAGC
CACCGCGAAAATGACATCAAAAACGCCATTAACCTGATGTTCTGGGGAATATAAATGTCAGGCTCCCTTA
TACACAGCCAGTCTGCAGGTCGACCATAGTGACTGGATATGTTGTGTTTTACAGTATTATGTAGTCTGTT
TTTTATGCAAAATCTAATTTAATATATTGATATTTATATCATTTTACGTTTCTCGTTCAGCTTTCTTGTA
CAAAGTGGTTGATAACAGCGCTGGAGGCTCCGGTGGGAGCATGGTGAGCAAGGGCGAGGAGCTGTTCACC
GGGGTGGTGCCCATCCTGGTCGAGCTGGACGGCGACGTAAACGGCCACAAGTTCAGCGTGTCCGGCGAGG
GCGAGGGCGATGCCACCTACGGCAAGCTGACCCTGAAGTTCATCTGCACCACCGGCAAGCTGCCCGTGCC
CTGGCCCACCCTCGTGACCACCTTCGGCTACGGCCTGATGTGCTTCGCCCGCTACCCCGACCACATGAAG
CAGCACGACTTCTTCAAGTCCGCCATGCCCGAAGGCTACGTCCAGGAGCGCACCATCTTCTTCAAGGACG
ACGGCAACTACAAGACCCGCGCCGAGGTGAAGTTCGAGGGCGACACCCTGGTGAACCGCATCGAGCTGAA
GGGCATCGACTTCAAGGAGGACGGCAACATCCTGGGGCACAAGCTGGAGTACAACTACAACAGCCACAAC
GTCTATATCATGGCCGACAAGCAGAAGAACGGCATCAAGGTGAACTTCAAGATCCGCCACAACATCGAGG
ACGGCAGCGTGCAGCTCGCCGACCACTACCAGCAGAACACCCCCATCGGCGACGGCCCCGTGCTGCTGCC
CGACAACCACTACCTGAGCTACCAGTCCGCCCTGAGCAAAGACCCCAACGAGAAGCGCGATCACATGGTC
CTGCTGGAGTTCGTGACCGCCGCCGGGATCACTCTCGGCATGGACGAGCTGTACAAGGCTGGAGGCTCCG
GTGGGAGCATGGTGAGCAAGGGCGAGGAGCTGTTCACCGGGGTGGTGCCCATCCTGGTCGAGCTGGACGG
CGACGTAAACGGCCACAAGTTCAGCGTGTCCGGCGAGGGCGAGGGCGATGCCACCTACGGCAAGCTGACC
CTGAAGTTCATCTGCACCACCGGCAAGCTGCCCGTGCCCTGGCCCACCCTCGTGACCACCTTCGGCTACG
GCCTGATGTGCTTCGCCCGCTACCCCGACCACATGAAGCAGCACGACTTCTTCAAGTCCGCCATGCCCGA
AGGCTACGTCCAGGAGCGCACCATCTTCTTCAAGGACGACGGCAACTACAAGACCCGCGCCGAGGTGAAG
TTCGAGGGCGACACCCTGGTGAACCGCATCGAGCTGAAGGGCATCGACTTCAAGGAGGACGGCAACATCC
TGGGGCACAAGCTGGAGTACAACTACAACAGCCACAACGTCTATATCATGGCCGACAAGCAGAAGAACGG
CATCAAGGTGAACTTCAAGATCCGCCACAACATCGAGGACGGCAGCGTGCAGCTCGCCGACCACTACCAG
CAGAACACCCCCATCGGCGACGGCCCCGTGCTGCTGCCCGACAACCACTACCTGAGCTACCAGTCCGCCC
TGAGCAAAGACCCCAACGAGAAGCGCGATCACATGGTCCTGCTGGAGTTCGTGACCGCCGCCGGGATCAC
TCTCGGCATGGACGAGCTGTACAAGGCTGGAGGCTCCGGTGGGAGCATGGTGAGCAAGGGCGAGGAGCTG
TTCACCGGGGTGGTGCCCATCCTGGTCGAGCTGGACGGCGACGTAAACGGCCACAAGTTCAGCGTGTCCG
GCGAGGGCGAGGGCGATGCCACCTACGGCAAGCTGACCCTGAAGTTCATCTGCACCACCGGCAAGCTGCC
CGTGCCCTGGCCCACCCTCGTGACCACCTTCGGCTACGGCCTGATGTGCTTCGCCCGCTACCCCGACCAC
ATGAAGCAGCACGACTTCTTCAAGTCCGCCATGCCCGAAGGCTACGTCCAGGAGCGCACCATCTTCTTCA
AGGACGACGGCAACTACAAGACCCGCGCCGAGGTGAAGTTCGAGGGCGACACCCTGGTGAACCGCATCGA
GCTGAAGGGCATCGACTTCAAGGAGGACGGCAACATCCTGGGGCACAAGCTGGAGTACAACTACAACAGC
CACAACGTCTATATCATGGCCGACAAGCAGAAGAACGGCATCAAGGTGAACTTCAAGATCCGCCACAACA
TCGAGGACGGCAGCGTGCAGCTCGCCGACCACTACCAGCAGAACACCCCCATCGGCGACGGCCCCGTGCT
GCTGCCCGACAACCACTACCTGAGCTACCAGTCCGCCCTGAGCAAAGACCCCAACGAGAAGCGCGATCAC
ATGGTCCTGCTGGAGTTCGTGACCGCCGCCGGGATCACTCTCGGCATGGACGAGCTGTACAAGTAAGCTT
AGAGCTCGAATTTCCCCGATCGTTCAAACATTTGGCAATAAAGTTTCTTAAGATTGAATCCTGTTGCCGG
TCTTGCGATGATTATCATATAATTTCTGTTGAATTACGTTAAGCATGTAATAATTAACATGTAATGCATG
ACGTTATTTATGAGATGGGTTTTTATGATTAGAGTCCCGCAATTATACATTTAATACGCGATAGAAAACA
AAATATAGCGCGCAAACTAGGATAAATTATCGCGCGCGGTGTCATCTATGTTACTAGATCGGGAATTGGT
TCCGGAACCAATTCGTAATCATGGTCATAGCTGTTTCCTGTGTGAAATTGTTATCCGCTCACAATTCCAC
ACAACATACGAGCCGGAAGCATAAAGTGTAAAGCCTGGGGTGCCTAATGAGTGAGCTAACTCACATTAGG
CTGAATTAGGCGCGCCTATTTCTGAATTCAACACATTGCGGACGTTTTTAATGTACTGAATTAACGCCGA
ATTAATTCGGGGGATCTGGATTTTAGTACTGGATTTTGGTTTTAGGAATTAGATTTTATTGATAGAAGTA
TTTTACAAATACAAATACATACTAAGGGTTTCTTATATGCTCAACACATGAGCGAAACCCTATAGGAACC
CTAATTCCCTTATCTGGGAACTACTCACACATTATTATGGAGAAACTCGAGCTTGTCGATCGACTCTAGG
CCGGGAAGCCGATCTCGGCTTGAACGAATTGTTAGGTGGCGGTACTTGGGTCGATATCAAAGTGCATCAC
TTCTTCCCGTATGCCCAACTTTGTATAGAGAGCCACTGCGGGATCGTCACCGTAATCTGCTTGCACGTAG
ATCACATAAGCACCAAGCGCGTTGGCCTCATGCTTGAGGAGATTGATGAGCGCGGTGGCAATGCCCTGCC
TCCGGTGCTCGCCGGAGACTGCGAGATCATAGATATAGATCTCACTACGCGGCTGCTCAAACTTGGGCAG
AACGTAAGCCGCGAGAGCGCCAACAACCGCTTCTTGGTCGAAGGCAGCAAGCGCGATGAATGTCTTACTA
CGGAGCAAGTTCCCGAGGTAATCGGAGTCCGGCTGATGTTGGGAGTAGGTGGCTACGTCTCCGAACTCAC
GACCGAAAAGATCAAGAGCAGCCCGCATGGATTTGACTTGGTCAGGGCCGAGCCTACATGTGCGAATGAT
GCCCATACTTGAGCCACCTAACTTTGTTTTAGGGCGACTGCCCTGCTGCGTAACATCGTTGCTGCTGCGT
ACCATGGTCGATCGACAGATCTGCGAAAGCTCGAGAGAGATAGATTTGTAGAGAGAGACTGGTGATTTCA
GCGTGTCCTCTCCAAATGAAATGAACTTCCTTATATAGAGGAAGGGTCTTGCGAAGGATAGTGGGATTGT
GCGTCATCCCTTACGTCAGTGGAGATATCACATCAATCCACTTGCTTTGAAGACGTGGTTGGAACGTCTT
CTTTTTCCACGATGCTCCTCGTGGGTGGGGGTCCATCTTTGGGACCACTGTCGGCAGAGGCATCTTGAAC
GATAGCCTTTCCTTTATCGCAATGATGGCATTTGTAGGTGCCACCTTCCTTTTCTACTGTCCTTTTGATG
AAGTGACAGATAGCTGGGCAATGGAATCCGAGGAGGTTTCCCGATATTACCCTTTGTTGAAAAGTCTCAA
TAGCCCTTTGGTCTTCTGAGACTGTATCTTTGATATTCTTGGAGTAGACGAGAGTGTCGTGCTCCACCAT
GTTCACATCAATCCACTTGCTTTGAAGACGTGGTTGGAACGTCTTCTTTTTCCACGATGCTCCTCGTGGG
TGGGGGTCCATCTTTGGGACCACTGTCGGCAGAGGCATCTTGAACGATAGCCTTTCCTTTATCGCAATGA
TGGCATTTGTAGGTGCCACCTTCCTTTTCTACTGTCCTTTTGATGAAGTGACAGATAGCTGGGCAATGGA
ATCCGAGGAGGTTTCCCGATATTACCCTTTGTTGAAAAGTCTCAATAGCCCTTTGGTCTTCTGAGACTGT
ATCTTTGATATTCTTGGAGTAGACGAGAGTGTCGTGCTCCACCATGTTGGCAAGCTGCTCTAGCCAATAC
GCAAACCGAATTCAGAAATAAATTCAGCCTAATTCGGCGTTAATTCAGTACATTAAAAACGTCCGCAATG
TGTTATTAAGTTGTCTAAGCGTCAATTTGTTTACACCACAATATATCCTGCCACCAGCCAGCCAACAGCT
CCCCGACCGGCAGCTCGGCACAAAATCACCACTCGATACAGGCAGCCCATCAGTCCGGGACGGCGTCAGC
GGGAGAGCCGTTGTAAGGCGGCAGACTTTGCTCATGTTACCGATGCTATTCGGAAGAACGGCAACTAAGC
TGCCGGGTTTGAAACACGGATGATCTCGCGGAGGGTAGCATGTTGATTGTAACGATGACAGAGCGTTGCT
GCCTGTGATCAATTCGGGCACGAACCCAGTGGACATAAGCCTGTTCGGTTCGTAAGCTGTAATGCAAGTA
GCGTATGCGCTCACGCAACTGGTCCAGAACCTTGACCGAACGCAGCGGTGGTAACGGCGCAGTGGCGGTT
TTCATGGCTTGTTATGACTGTTTTTTTGGGGTACAGTCTATGCCTCGGGCATCCAAGCAGCAAGCGCGTT
ACGCCGTGGGTCGATGTTTGATGTTATGGAGCAGCAACGATGTTACGCAGCAGGGCAGTCGCCCTAAAAC
AAAGTTAAACATCATGGGGGAAGCGGTGATCGCCGAAGTATCGACTCAACTATCAGAGGTAGTTGGCGTC
ATCGAGCGCCATCTCGAACCGACGTTGCTGGCCGTACATTTGTACGGCTCCGCAGTGGATGGCGGCCTGA
AGCCACACAGTGATATTGATTTGCTGGTTACGGTGACCGTAAGGCTTGATGAAACAACGCGGCGAGCTTT
GATCAACGACCTTTTGGAAACTTCGGCTTCCCCTGGAGAGAGCGAGATTCTCCGCGCTGTAGAAGTCACC
ATTGTTGTGCACGACGACATCATTCCGTGGCGTTATCCAGCTAAGCGCGAACTGCAATTTGGAGAATGGC
AGCGCAATGACATTCTTGCAGGTATCTTCGAGCCAGCCACGATCGACATTGATCTGGCTATCTTGCTGAC
AAAAGCAAGAGAACATAGCGTTGCCTTGGTAGGTCCAGCGGCGGAGGAACTCTTTGATCCGGTTCCTGAA
CAGGATCTATTTGAGGCGCTAAATGAAACCTTAACGCTATGGAACTCGCCGCCCGACTGGGCTGGCGATG
AGCGAAATGTAGTGCTTACGTTGTCCCGCATTTGGTACAGCGCAGTAACCGGCAAAATCGCGCCGAAGGA
TGTCGCTGCCGACTGGGCAATGGAGCGCCTGCCGGCCCAGTATCAGCCCGTCATACTTGAAGCTAGACAG
GCTTATCTTGGACAAGAAGAAGATCGCTTGGCCTCGCGCGCAGATCAGTTGGAAGAATTTGTCCACTACG
TGAAAGGCGAGATCACCAAGGTAGTCGGCAAATAATGTCTAGCTAGAAATTCGTTCAAGCCGACGCCGCT
TCGCGGCGCGGCTTAACTCAAGCGTTAGATGCACTAAGCACATAATTGCTCACAGCCAAACTATCAGGTC
AAGTCTGCTTTTATTATTTTTAAGCGTGCATAATAAGCCCTACACAAATTGGGAGATATATCATGCATGA
CCAAAATCCCTTAACGTGAGTTTTCGTTCCACTGAGCGTCAGACCCCGTAGAAAAGATCAAAGGATCTTC
TTGAGATCCTTTTTTTCTGCGCGTAATCTGCTGCTTGCAAACAAAAAAACCACCGCTACCAGCGGTGGTT
TGTTTGCCGGATCAAGAGCTACCAACTCTTTTTCCGAAGGTAACTGGCTTCAGCAGAGCGCAGATACCAA
ATACTGTCCTTCTAGTGTAGCCGTAGTTAGGCCACCACTTCAAGAACTCTGTAGCACCGCCTACATACCT
CGCTCTGCTAATCCTGTTACCAGTGGCTGCTGCCAGTGGCGATAAGTCGTGTCTTACCGGGTTGGACTCA
AGACGATAGTTACCGGATAAGGCGCAGCGGTCGGGCTGAACGGGGGGTTCGTGCACACAGCCCAGCTTGG
AGCGAACGACCTACACCGAACTGAGATACCTACAGCGTGAGCTATGAGAAAGCGCCACGCTTCCCGAAGG
GAGAAAGGCGGACAGGTATCCGGTAAGCGGCAGGGTCGGAACAGGAGAGCGCACGAGGGAGCTTCCAGGG
GGAAACGCCTGGTATCTTTATAGTCCTGTCGGGTTTCGCCACCTCTGACTTGAGCGTCGATTTTTGTGAT
GCTCGTCAGGGGGGCGGAGCCTATGGAAAAACGCCAGCAACGCGGCCTTTTTACGGTTCCTGGCCTTTTG
CTGGCCTTTTGCTCACATGTTCTTTCCTGCGTTATCCCCTGATTCTGTGGATAACCGTATTACCGCCTTT
GAGTGAGCTGATACCGCTCGCCGCAGCCGAACGACCGAGCGCAGCGAGTCAGTGAGCGAGGAAGCGGAAG
AGCGCCTGATGCGGTATTTTCTCCTTACGCATCTGTGCGGTATTTCACACCGCATATGGTGCACTCTCAG
TACAATCTGCTCTGATGCCGCATAGTTAAGCCAGTATACACTCCGCTATCGCTACGTGACTGGGTCATGG
CTGCGCCCCGACACCCGCCAACACCCGCTGACGCGCCCTGACGGGCTTGTCTGCTCCCGGCATCCGCTTA
CAGACAAGCTGTGACCGTCTCCGGGAGCTGCATGTGTCAGAGGTTTTCACCGTCATCACCGAAACGCGCG
AGGCAGGGTGCCTTGATGTGGGCGCCGGCGGTCGAGTGGCGACGGCGCGGCTTGTCCGCGCCCTGGTAGA
TTGCCTGGCCGTAGGCCAGCCATTTTTGAGCGGCCAGCGGCCGCGATAGGCCGACGCGAAGCGGCGGGGC
GTAGGGAGCGCAGCGACCGAAGGGTAGGCGCTTTTTGCAGCTCTTCGGCTGTGCGCTGGCCAGACAGTTA
TGCACAGGCCAGGCGGGTTTTAAGAGTTTTAATAAGTTTTAAAGAGTTTTAGGCGGAAAAATCGCCTTTT
TTCTCTTTTATATCAGTCACTTACATGTGTGACCGGTTCCCAATGTACGGCTTTGGGTTCCCAATGTACG
GGTTCCGGTTCCCAATGTACGGCTTTGGGTTCCCAATGTACGTGCTATCCACAGGAAAGAGACCTTTTCG
ACCTTTTTCCCCTGCTAGGGCAATTTGCCCTAGCATCTGCTCCGTACATTAGGAACCGGCGGATGCTTCG
CCCTCGATCAGGTTGCGGTAGCGCATGACTAGGATCGGGCCAGCCTGCCCCGCCTCCTCCTTCAAATCGT
ACTCCGGCAGGTCATTTGACCCGATCAGCTTGCGCACGGTGAAACAGAACTTCTTGAACTCTCCGGCGCT
GCCACTGCGTTCGTAGATCGTCTTGAACAACCATCTGGCTTCTGCCTTGCCTGCGGCGCGGCGTGCCAGG
CGGTAGAGAAAACGGCCGATGCCGGGATCGATCAAAAAGTAATCGGGGTGAACCGTCAGCACGTCCGGGT
TCTTGCCTTCTGTGATCTCGCGGTACATCCAATCAGCTAGCTCGATCTCGATGTACTCCGGCCGCCCGGT
TTCGCTCTTTACGATCTTGTAGCGGCTAATCAAGGCTTCACCCTCGGATACCGTCACCAGGCGGCCGTTC
TTGGCCTTCTTCGTACGCTGCATGGCAACGTGCGTGGTGTTTAACCGAATGCAGGTTTCTACCAGGTCGT
CTTTCTGCTTTCCGCCATCGGCTCGCCGGCAGAACTTGAGTACGTCCGCAACGTGTGGACGGAACACGCG
GCCGGGCTTGTCTCCCTTCCCTTCCCGGTATCGGTTCATGGATTCGGTTAGATGGGAAACCGCCATCAGT
ACCAGGTCGTAATCCCACACACTGGCCATGCCGGCCGGCCCTGCGGAAACCTCTACGTGCCCGTCTGGAA
GCTCGTAGCGGATCACCTCGCCAGCTCGTCGGTCACGCTTCGACAGACGGAAAACGGCCACGTCCATGAT
GCTGCGACTATCGCGGGTGCCCACGTCATAGAGCATCGGAACGAAAAAATCTGGTTGCTCGTCGCCCTTG
GGCGGCTTCCTAATCGACGGCGCACCGGCTGCCGGCGGTTGCCGGGATTCTTTGCGGATTCGATCAGCGG
CCGCTTGCCACGATTCACCGGGGCGTGCTTCTGCCTCGATGCGTTGCCGCTGGGCGGCCTGCGCGGCCTT
CAACTTCTCCACCAGGTCATCACCCAGCGCCGCGCCGATTTGTACCGGGCCGGATGGTTTGCGACCGCTC
ACGCCGATTCCTCGGGCTTGGGGGTTCCAGTGCCATTGCAGGGCCGGCAGACAACCCAGCCGCTTACGCC
TGGCCAACCGCCCGTTCCTCCACACATGGGGCATTCCACGGCGTCGGTGCCTGGTTGTTCTTGATTTTCC
ATGCCGCCTCCTTTAGCCGCTAAAATTCATCTACTCATTTATTCATTTGCTCATTTACTCTGGTAGCTGC
GCGATGTATTCAGATAGCAGCTCGGTAATGGTCTTGCCTTGGCGTACCGCGTACATCTTCAGCTTGGTGT
GATCCTCCGCCGGCAACTGAAAGTTGACCCGCTTCATGGCTGGCGTGTCTGCCAGGCTGGCCAACGTTGC
AGCCTTGCTGCTGCGTGCGCTCGGACGGCCGGCACTTAGCGTGTTTGTGCTTTTGCTCATTTTCTCTTTA
CCTCATTAACTCAAATGAGTTTTGATTTAATTTCAGCGGCCAGCGCCTGGACCTCGCGGGCAGCGTCGCC
CTCGGGTTCTGATTCAAGAACGGTTGTGCCGGCGGCGGCAGTGCCTGGGTAGCTCACGCGCTGCGTGATA
CGGGACTCAAGAATGGGCAGCTCGTACCCGGCCAGCGCCTCGGCAACCTCACCGCCGATGCGCGTGCCTT
TGATCGCCCGCGACACGACAAAGGCCGCTTGTAGCCTTCCATCCGTGACCTCAATGCGCTGCTTAACCAG
CTCCACCAGGTCGGCGGTGGCCCATATGTCGTAAGGGCTTGGCTGCACCGGAATCAGCACGAAGTCGGCT
GCCTTGATCGCGGACACAGCCAAGTCCGCCGCCTGGGGCGCTCCGTCGATCACTACGAAGTCGCGCCGGC
CGATGGCCTTCACGTCGCGGTCAATCGTCGGGCGGTCGATGCCGACAACGGTTAGCGGTTGATCTTCCCG
CACGGCCGCCCAATCGCGGGCACTGCCCTGGGGATCGGAATCGACTAACAGAACATCGGCCCCGGCGAGT
TGCAGGGCGCGGGCTAGATGGGTTGCGATGGTCGTCTTGCCTGACCCGCCTTTCTGGTTAAGTACAGCGA
TAACCTTCATGCGTTCCCCTTGCGTATTTGTTTATTTACTCATCGCATCATATACGCAGCGACCGCATGA
CGCAAGCTGTTTTACTCAAATACACATCACCTTTTTAGACGGCGGCGCTCGGTTTCTTCAGCGGCCAAGC
TGGCCGGCCAGGCCGCCAGCTTGGCATCAGACAAACCGGCCAGGATTTCATGCAGCCGCACGGTTGAGAC
GTGCGCGGGCGGCTCGAACACGTACCCGGCCGCGATCATCTCCGCCTCGATCTCTTCGGTAATGAAAAAC
GGTTCGTCCTGGCCGTCCTGGTGCGGTTTCATGCTTGTTCCTCTTGGCGTTCATTCTCGGCGGCCGCCAG
GGCGTCGGCCTCGGTCAATGCGTCCTCACGGAAGGCACCGCGCCGCCTGGCCTCGGTGGGCGTCACTTCC
TCGCTGCGCTCAAGTGCGCGGTACAGGGTCGAGCGATGCACGCCAAGCAGTGCAGCCGCCTCTTTCACGG
TGCGGCCTTCCTGGTCGATCAGCTCGCGGGCGTGCGCGATCTGTGCCGGGGTGAGGGTAGGGCGGGGGCC
AAACTTCACGCCTCGGGCCTTGGCGGCCTCGCGCCCGCTCCGGGTGCGGTCGATGATTAGGGAACGCTCG
AACTCGGCAATGCCGGCGAACACGGTCAACACCATGCGGCCGGCCGGCGTGGTGGTGTCGGCCCACGGCT
CTGCCAGGCTACGCAGGCCCGCGCCGGCCTCCTGGATGCGCTCGGCAATGTCCAGTAGGTCGCGGGTGCT
GCGGGCCAGGCGGTCTAGCCTGGTCACTGTCACAACGTCGCCAGGGCGTAGGTGGTCAAGCATCCTGGCC
AGCTCCGGGCGGTCGCGCCTGGTGCCGGTGATCTTCTCGGAAAACAGCTTGGTGCAGCCGGCCGCGTGCA
GTTCGGCCCGTTGGTTGGTCAAGTCCTGGTCGTCGGTGCTGACGCGGGCATAGCCCAGCAGGCCAGCGGC
GGCGCTCTTGTTCATGGCGTAATGTCTCCGGTTCTAGTCGCAAGTATTCTACTTTATGCGACTAAAACAC
GCGACAAGAAAACGCCAGGAAAAGGGCAGGGCGGCAGCCTGTCGCGTAACTTAGGACTTGTGCGACATGT
CGTTTTCAGAAGACGGCTGCACTGAACGTCAGAAGCCGACTGCACTATAGCAGCGGAGGGGTTGGATCAA
AGTACTTTGATCCCGAGGGGAACCCTGTGGTTGGCATGCACATACAAATGGACGAACGGATAAACCT
Features (pLannotate 1.2.2; 30 found; start..end, strand, type, name):
     54..78      -  misc_feature   RB T-DNA repeat: right border repeat from nopaline C58 T-DNA
    144..298     -  CDS            lacZα (fragment): LacZα fragment of β-galactosidase; lacZ fragment
    323..447     +  protein_bind   attR1: mutant version of attR; recombination site for the Gateway® LR reaction LR Clonase™
    484..514     +  promoter       lac UV5 promoter: E. coli lac promoter with an "up" mutation
    539..567     +  promoter       cat promoter (fragment): promoter of the E. coli cat gene encoding chloramphenicol acetyltransferase
    568..1227    +  CDS            CmR: chloramphenicol acetyltransferase; cat; confers resistance to chloramphenicol
   1406..1564    +  CDS            ccdA (fragment): CCDA_ECO57 - Also known as H, letA. Experimental evidence at protein level: Swiss-Prot protein existence level 1. Antitoxin component of a type II toxin-antitoxin (TA) system which inhibits the post-segregational killing (PSK) of plasmid-free cells, also referred to as a plasmid addiction system. Binds to and blocks the activity of CcdB; will also remove bound CcdB protein from the CcdB-GyrA complex by forming a CcdA-CcdB complex, a process termed rejuvenation. Functions as a transcriptional corepressor for the ccdAB operon, repression also requires CcdB (By similarity). From Escherichia coli
   1569..1871    +  CDS            ccdB: CCDB_ECOLI - Also known as G, letB, letD. Experimental evidence at protein level: Swiss-Prot protein existence level 1. Toxic component of a type II toxin-antitoxin (TA) system, functioning in plasmid maintainence. Responsible for the post- segregational killing (PSK) of plasmid-free cells, also referred to as a plasmid addiction system. Half-life of over 2 hours. Cell killing by CcdB is accompanied by filamentation, defects in chromosome and plasmid segregation, defects in cell division, formation of anucleate cells, decreased DNA synthesis and plasmid loss. Interferes with the activity of DN
   1915..2039    -  protein_bind   attR2: mutant version of attR; recombination site for the Gateway® LR reaction LR Clonase™
   2071..2787    +  CDS            Citrine: Citrine is a basic (constitutively fluorescent) yellow fluorescent protein published in 2001, derived from Aequorea victoria. It has moderate acid sensitivity.
   2809..3525    +  CDS            Citrine: Citrine is a basic (constitutively fluorescent) yellow fluorescent protein published in 2001, derived from Aequorea victoria. It has moderate acid sensitivity.
   3547..4263    +  CDS            Citrine: Citrine is a basic (constitutively fluorescent) yellow fluorescent protein published in 2001, derived from Aequorea victoria. It has moderate acid sensitivity.
   4288..4540    +  terminator     NOS terminator: nopaline synthase terminator and poly(A) signal
   4596..4618    -  protein_bind   lac operator (fragment): The lac repressor binds to the lac operator to inhibit transcription in E. coli. This inhibition can be relieved by adding lactose or isopropyl-β-D-thiogalactopyranoside (IPTG). lac repressor encoded by lacI
   4622..4652    -  promoter       lac promoter: promoter for the E. coli lac operon
   4667..4688    -  protein_bind   CAP binding site: CAP binding activates transcription in the presence of cAMP. E. coli catabolite activator protein
   4773..4945    -  polyA_signal   CaMV poly(A) signal: cauliflower mosaic virus polyadenylation signal
   5002..5531    -  CDS            GmR (fragment): gentamycin acetyltransferase; aacC1; confers resistance to gentamycin
   5598..6274    -  promoter       CaMV 35S promoter (enhanced): cauliflower mosaic virus 35S promoter with a duplicated enhancer region
   6469..6493    -  misc_feature   LB T-DNA repeat: left border repeat from nopaline C58 T-DNA
   6752..6775    +  promoter       Pc promoter (fragment): intI1 (promoter lies within the coding sequence); class 1 integron promoter
   6951..7007    +  CDS            GmR (fragment): gentamycin acetyltransferase; aacC1; confers resistance to gentamycin
   7018..7805    +  CDS            SmR (fragment): aminoglycoside adenylyltransferase (Murphy, 1985); aadA; confers resistance to spectinomycin and streptomycin
   8051..8639    +  rep_origin     ori: high-copy-number ColE1/pMB1/pBR322/pUC origin of replication
   8825..8965    -  misc_feature   bom: basis of mobility region from pBR322
   9067..9106    -  CDS            rop (fragment): Rop protein, which maintains plasmids at low copy number; rop
   9309..9503    -  rep_origin     pVS1 oriV: origin of replication for the Pseudomonas plasmid pVS1 (Heeb et al., 2000)
   9569..10642   -  CDS            pVS1 RepA: replication protein from the Pseudomonas plasmid pVS1 (Heeb et al., 2000)
  11071..11700   -  CDS            pVS1 StaA: stability protein from the Pseudomonas plasmid pVS1 (Heeb et al., 2000)
  12260..12661   -  CDS            Y4CG_SINFN (fragment): Protein inferred from homology: Swiss-Prot protein existence level 3. From Sinorhizobium fredii (strain NBRC 101917 / NGR234).
