[The description below was written by a language model from this plasmid's Addgene catalogue record and pLannotate feature annotations shown in this document.]
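Description:
pMpGWB223 is an empty Gateway destination binary vector built on the pMpGWB200 backbone for Agrobacterium-mediated transformation of the liverwort Marchantia polymorpha and other plants. Outside the T-DNA, the plasmid carries a high-copy ColE1/pMB1-type origin with the pBR322 bom region for propagation in E. coli. It also carries the pVS1 oriV, RepA and StaA functions for replication and stable maintenance in Agrobacterium. An aadA gene provides bacterial selection with spectinomycin. Because the unrecombined Gateway cassette contains the ccdB toxin gene, the vector is maintained in a ccdB-tolerant strain (DB3.1), with chloramphenicol selecting for the cassette's CmR marker.

Between the nopaline-type right and left T-DNA borders lie two units. The first is the attR1–CmR–ccdB–attR2 cassette, followed directly by three tandem Citrine coding sequences and a NOS terminator. An LR reaction replaces the cassette with the fragment from an entry clone, fusing it at its C-terminal end to the triple yellow fluorescent protein, an arrangement that should give a brighter signal than a single copy. No plant promoter is annotated upstream of attR1 (only a lacZα fragment sits there), so expression appears to depend on regulatory sequence supplied with the entry fragment, such as a promoter alone or a genomic promoter-plus-coding region. The record does not state this explicitly. The second unit, in the opposite orientation, is the plant selection marker: a gentamicin acetyltransferase gene driven by an enhanced CaMV 35S promoter and ended by the CaMV polyadenylation signal. The vector belongs to a series offering four alternative plant selection markers, which the series title suggests allows different markers to be chosen for transgenic work.
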