Addgene plasmid #68614: pMpGWB223
Purpose: (Empty Backbone) Gateway binary vector designed for transgenic research with Marchantia polymorpha as well as other plants
Depositing lab: Takayuki Kohchi. Depositing organization: Kyoto University, Graduate School of Biostudies. Publication: Development of Gateway Binary Vector Series with Four Different Selection Markers for the Liverwort Marchantia polymorpha. Ishizaki K, Nishihama R, Ueda M, Inoue K, Ishida S, Nishimura Y, Shikanai T, Kohchi T. PLoS One. 2015 Sep 25;10(9):e0138876. doi: 10.1371/journal.pone.0138876. eCollection 2015. PONE-D-15-25288 PubMed 26406247.
Backbone
  Vector backbone: pMpGWB200
  Backbone manufacturer: Kohchi Lab., Kyoto University
  Backbone size (bp): 9021
  Modifications to backbone: Coding sequence for triple repeats of Citrine (3xCitrine) is cloned downstream of the Gateway cassette.
  Vector type: Plant Expression
  Selectable markers: Gentamicin
  Tag / fusion protein: Triple repeats of Citrine (3xCitrine) (C terminal on insert)
Growth in bacteria
  Bacterial resistance: Chloramphenicol and Spectinomycin, 25 & 50 μg/mL
  Growth temperature: 37°C
  Growth strain: DB3.1
  Copy number: High Copy
Gene/Insert
  Cloning method: Gateway Cloning
Resource information
  A portion of this plasmid was derived from a plasmid made by: The Gateway cassette was provided by Tsuyoshi Nakagawa at Shimane University, Japan.
Terms and licenses: Academic/Nonprofit Terms; Industry Terms: Not Available to Industry
How to cite: pMpGWB223 was a gift from Takayuki Kohchi (Addgene plasmid # 68614 ; http://n2t.net/addgene:68614 ; RRID:Addgene_68614)
