>Addgene plasmid #68614 | pMpGWB223 | addgene partial sequence | sequence record 128877 | ccdB-Fwd 5'-GCATGATGACCACCGATATG-3'
GGGGAATATAAATGTCAGGCTCCCTTATACACAGCCAGTCTGCAGGTCGACCATAGTGACTGGATATGTT
GTGTTTTACAGTATTATGTAGTCTGTTTTTTATGCAAAATCTAATTTAATATATTGATATTTATATCATT
TTACGTTTCTCGTTCAGCTTTCTTGTACAAAGTGGTTGATAACAGCGCTGGAGGCTCCGGTGGGAGCATG
GTGAGCAAGGGCGAGGAGCTGTTCACCGGGGTGGTGCCCATCCTGGTCGAGCTGGACGGCGACGTAAACG
GCCACAAGTTCAGCGTGTCCGGCGAGGGCGAGGGCGATGCCACCTACGGCAAGCTGACCCTGAAGTTCAT
CTGCACCACCGGC
