>Addgene plasmid #68614 | pMpGWB223 | addgene partial sequence | sequence record 135316 | GW-5 5'-AATCTCGCCGGATCCTAACT-3'
AAGTGTAAAGCCTGGGGTGCCTAATGCGGCCCCTCGAGGGGCCGCCATAGTGACTGGATATGTTGTGTTT
TACAGTATTATGTAGTCTGTTTTTTATGCAAAATCTAATTTAATATATTGATATTTATATCATTTTACGT
TTCTCGTTCAGCTTTTTTGTACAAACTTGTTGATAACTCTAGACCCAAGCTTGGCACTGGCCGTCGTTTT
ACAACGTCGTGACTGGGAAAACCCTGGCGTTACCCAACTTAATCGCCTTGCAGCACATCCCCCTTTCGCC
AGCTGGCGTAATAGCGAAGAGGCCCGCACCGATCGCCCTTCCCAACAGTTGCGCAGCCTGAATGGCGAAT
GCTAGAGCAGCTTGAGCTTGGATCAGATTGTCGTTTCCCGCCTTCAGTTTAAACTATCAGTGTTTGACAG
GATATATTGGCGGGTAAACCTAAGAGAAAAGAGCGTTTATTAGAATAATCGGATATTTAAAAGGGCGTGA
AAAGGTTTATCCGTTCGTCCATTTGTATGTGCATGCCAACCACAGGGTTCCCCTCGGGATCAAAGTACTT
TGATCCAACCC
